Addgene plasmid #229331: pXTK094 [Term_rrnB-T1_PartType7]
Purpose: XanthoMoClo Golden Gate Part Plasmid for cloning, contains Term_rrnB-T1_PartType7
Depositing lab: Michael Springer. Depositing organization: Harvard Medical School. Publication: XanthoMoClo horizontal line A Robust Modular Cloning Genetic Toolkit for the Genera Xanthobacter and Roseixanthobacter. Soltysiak MPM, Ory ALH, Lee AD, Christophersen CE, Jalihal AP, Springer M. ACS Synth Biol. 2025 Apr 18;14(4):1173-1190. doi: 10.1021/acssynbio.4c00806. Epub 2025 Mar 13. PubMed 40080684.
Backbone
  Vector backbone: pXTK
  Vector type: Bacterial Expression
Growth in bacteria
  Bacterial resistance: Ampicillin, 100 μg/mL
  Growth temperature: 37°C
  Growth strain: DH5alpha
  Copy number: Low Copy
Gene/Insert
  Gene/Insert name: rrnB-T1 Terminator (alt name: Term_rrnB-T1_PartType7)
  Species: Escherichia coli
  Cloning method: Restriction Enzyme; 5′ cloning site unknown (unknown if destroyed)
Terms and licenses: Academic/Nonprofit Terms; Industry Terms: Not Available to Industry
How to cite: pXTK094 [Term_rrnB-T1_PartType7] was a gift from Michael Springer (Addgene plasmid # 229331 ; http://n2t.net/addgene:229331 ; RRID:Addgene_229331)
