[The description below was written by a language model from this plasmid's Addgene catalogue record and pLannotate feature annotations shown in this document.]
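Description:
pXTK094 [Term_rrnB-T1_PartType7] is a small (about 1.8 kb) Golden Gate part plasmid from the XanthoMoClo modular cloning toolkit, which was developed for genetic engineering of bacteria in the genera Xanthobacter and Roseixanthobacter. It is built on the pXTK backbone and catalogued as a bacterial expression vector, but it functions as a storage and donor plasmid for a single standardized part rather than as an expression construct in its own right. It is propagated in E. coli using a ColE1/pMB1-family origin of replication and is selected with ampicillin through a TEM-type beta-lactamase gene (bla) driven by its native AmpR promoter, with a bacteriophage fd terminator just downstream of the resistance gene. The catalogue entry lists the plasmid as low copy, whereas the automated annotation labels the origin as a high-copy type; the record does not resolve this difference.

The payload is the T1 transcription terminator from the E. coli rrnB ribosomal RNA operon, a widely used, efficient terminator, formatted here as a "Part Type 7" module. It sits between the origin and the ampicillin resistance cassette. In modular cloning systems of this kind, the part type designation defines the position a part occupies in an assembled transcription unit. The part is normally released by a Type IIS restriction enzyme, leaving defined overhangs that allow ordered ligation with promoters, coding sequences and other parts. However, the specific enzyme sites and overhangs are not annotated in the feature table, and the cloning sites are recorded as unknown. The plasmid is intended to supply a terminator element when building multi-part constructs with the toolkit.
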