Features (pLannotate 1.2.2; 5 found; start..end, strand, type, name):
      1..589     +  rep_origin     ori: high-copy-number ColE1/pMB1/pBR322/pUC origin of replication
    620..691     +  terminator     rrnB T1 terminator: transcription terminator T1 from the E. coli rrnB gene
    746..837     +  promoter       AmpR promoter: bla
    838..1695    +  CDS            bla: BLAT_ECOLX - Experimental evidence at protein level: Swiss-Prot protein existence level 1. TEM-type are the most prevalent beta-lactamases in enterobacteria; they hydrolyze the beta-lactam bond in susceptible beta-lactam antibiotics, thus conferring resistance to penicillins and cephalosporins. TEM-3 and TEM-4 are capable of hydrolyzing cefotaxime and ceftazidime. TEM-5 is capable of hydrolyzing ceftazidime. TEM-6 is capable of hydrolyzing ceftazidime and aztreonam. TEM-8/CAZ-2, TEM- 16/CAZ-7 and TEM-24/CAZ-6 are markedly active against ceftazidime. IRT- 4 shows resistance to beta-lactamase in
   1702..1741    +  terminator     fd terminator: central terminator from bacteriophage fd (Otsuka and Kunisawa, 1982)
>Addgene plasmid #229331 | pXTK094 [Term_rrnB-T1_PartType7] | addgene full sequence | sequence record 464720 | Addgene NGS Result
TTGAGATCCTTTTTTTCTGCGCGTAATCTGCTGCTTGCAAACAAAAAAACCACCGCTACCAGCGGTGGTT
TGTTTGCCGGATCAAGAGCTACCAACTCTTTTTCCGAAGGTAACTGGCTTCAGCAGAGCGCAGATACCAA
ATACTGTTCTTCTAGTGTAGCCGTAGTTAGGCCACCACTTCAAGAACTCTGTAGCACCGCCTACATACCT
CGCTCTGCTAATCCTGTTACCAGTGGCTGCTGCCAGTGGCGATAAGTCGTGTCTTACCGGGTTGGACTCA
AGACGATAGTTACCGGATAAGGCGCAGCGGTCGGGCTGAACGGGGGGTTCGTGCACACAGCCCAGCTTGG
AGCGAACGACCTACACCGAACTGAGATACCTACAGCGTGAGCTATGAGAAAGCGCCACGCTTCCCGAAGG
GAGAAAGGCGGACAGGTATCCGGTAAGCGGCAGGGTCGGAACAGGAGAGCGCACGAGGGAGCTTCCAGGG
GGAAACGCCTGGTATCTTTATAGTCCTGTCGGGTTTCGCCACCTCTGACTTGAGCGTCGATTTTTGTGAT
GCTCGTCAGGGGGGCGGAGCCTATGGAAAAACGCCAGCAACGCGAGTCGGTCTCTATCCCAAATAAAACG
AAAGGCTCAGTCGAAAGACTGGGCCTTTCGTTTTATCTGTTGTTTGTCGGTGAACGCTCTCGCTGTGAGA
CCAGAGTAGCCCGCCTAATGAGCGGGCTTTTTTTTAATTCCCCTATTTGTTTATTTTTCTAAATACATTC
AAATATGTATCCGCTCATGAGACAATAACCCTGATAAATGCTTCAATAATATTGAAAAAGGAAGAGTATG
AGCATTCAGCATTTTCGTGTGGCGCTGATTCCGTTTTTTGCGGCGTTTTGCCTGCCGGTGTTTGCGCATC
CGGAAACCCTGGTGAAAGTGAAAGATGCGGAAGATCAACTGGGTGCGCGCGTGGGCTATATTGAACTGGA
TCTGAACAGCGGCAAAATTCTGGAATCTTTTCGTCCGGAAGAACGTTTTCCGATGATGAGCACCTTTAAA
GTGCTGCTGTGCGGTGCGGTTCTGAGCCGTGTGGATGCGGGCCAGGAACAACTGGGCCGTCGTATTCATT
ATAGCCAGAACGATCTGGTGGAATATAGCCCGGTGACCGAAAAACATCTGACCGATGGCATGACCGTGCG
TGAACTGTGCAGCGCGGCGATTACCATGAGCGATAACACCGCGGCGAACCTGCTGCTGACGACCATTGGC
GGTCCGAAAGAACTGACCGCGTTTCTGCATAACATGGGCGATCATGTGACCCGTCTGGATCGTTGGGAAC
CGGAACTGAACGAAGCGATTCCGAACGATGAACGTGATACCACCATGCCGGCAGCAATGGCGACCACCCT
GCGTAAACTGCTGACGGGTGAGCTGCTGACCCTGGCAAGCCGCCAGCAACTGATTGATTGGATGGAAGCG
GATAAAGTGGCGGGTCCGCTGCTGCGTAGCGCGCTGCCGGCTGGCTGGTTTATTGCGGATAAAAGCGGTG
CGGGCGAACGTGGCAGCCGTGGCATTATTGCGGCGCTGGGCCCGGATGGTAAACCGAGCCGTATTGTGGT
GATTTATACCACCGGCAGCCAGGCGACGATGGATGAACGTAACCGTCAGATTGCGGAAATTGGCGCGAGC
CTGATTAAACATTGGTAAACCGATACAATTAAAGGCTCCTTTTGGAGCCTTTTTTTTTGGACGACCCTTG
TCAGATCAAAGGATCTTC
